>Addgene plasmid #217612 | FKBP-mEGFP-YAP-MAML2 | analyzer sequence | sequence record 424255
ATG
[270 nt withheld, positions 4-273]
CTCGAGTCCGGACTCAGATCTGGCAGCGGTGGAGGCGATATCCCCGCCGCCAAGCGGGTGAAGCTGGACA
TGGTGAGCAAGGGCGAGGAGGATAACATGGCCATCATCAAGGAGTTCATGCGCTTCAAGGTGCACATGGA
GGGCTCCGTGAACGGCCACGAGTTCGAGATCGAGGGCGAGGGCGAGGGCCGCCCCTACGAGGGCACCCAG
ACCGCCAAGCTGAAGGTGACCAAGGGTGGCCCCCTGCCCTTCGCCTGGGACATCCTGTCCCCTCAGTTCA
TGTACGGCTCCAAGGCCTACGTGAAGCACCCCGCCGACATCCCCGACTACTTGAAGCTGTCCTTCCCCGA
GGGCTTCAAGTGGGAGCGCGTGATGAACTTCGAGGACGGCGGCGTGGTGACCGTGACCCAGGACTCCTCC
CTGCAGGACGGCGAGTTCATCTACAAGGTGAAGCTGCGCGGCACCAACTTCCCCTCCGACGGCCCCGTAA
TGCAGAAGAAGACCATGGGCTGGGAGGCCTCCTCCGAGCGGATGTACCCCGAGGACGGCGCCCTGAAGGG
CGAGATCAAGCAGAGGCTGAAGCTGAAGGACGGCGGCCACTACGACGCTGAGGTCAAGACCACCTACAAG
GCCAAGAAGCCCGTGCAGCTGCCCGGCGCCTACAACGTCAACATCAAGTTGGACATCACCTCCCACAACG
AGGACTACACCATCGTGGAACAGTACGAACGCGCCGAGGGCCGCCACTCCACCGGCGGCATGGACGAGCT
GTACAAGTAA
