[The description below was written by a language model from this plasmid's Addgene catalogue record.]
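Description:
FKBP-mEGFP-YAP-MAML2 is a lentiviral mammalian expression plasmid built on the pLJM1 backbone. It is maintained in bacteria as a high-copy plasmid under ampicillin selection, and the recorded propagation strain is a recombination-deficient type commonly chosen to keep the repeated long terminal repeat sequences of lentiviral vectors stable. As a lentiviral transfer vector it is meant to be packaged into viral particles for delivery and stable integration into mammalian cells. No feature table is provided, so the record does not state the promoter driving the insert, any mammalian selection marker, or the specific viral elements present.

The payload is a single fusion open reading frame combining FKBP, monomeric enhanced GFP (mEGFP), and the human YAP-MAML2 fusion protein, which joins sequences from YAP1, a Hippo pathway transcriptional coactivator, and MAML2, a Mastermind-like coactivator. The exact boundaries of the YAP1 and MAML2 portions are not given. mEGFP allows the fusion's localization and any condensate formation to be followed by fluorescence microscopy, while FKBP is a small domain widely used for chemically induced dimerization with a partner protein.

The stated purpose is "part A of YAP-MAML2 SPARK-OFF", so this plasmid is one component of a multi-part system and needs at least one companion construct, which is not described here. The associated study concerns how phase separation of YAP-MAML2 regulates the transcriptome, and the name suggests a tool for switching off YAP-MAML2 condensates to test their role in gene expression. The record does not spell out the mechanism.
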