Addgene plasmid #217612: FKBP-mEGFP-YAP-MAML2
Purpose: part A of YAP-MAML2 SPARK-OFF
Depositing lab: Xiaokun Shu. Depositing organization: University of California, San Francisco (UCSF). Publication: Phase separation of YAP-MAML2 differentially regulates the transcriptome. Chung CI, Yang J, Yang X, Liu H, Ma Z, Szulzewsky F, Holland EC, Shen Y, Shu X. Proc Natl Acad Sci U S A. 2024 Feb 13;121(7):e2310430121. doi: 10.1073/pnas.2310430121. Epub 2024 Feb 5. PubMed 38315854.
Backbone
  Vector backbone: pLJM1
  Vector type: Mammalian Expression, Lentiviral
Growth in bacteria
  Bacterial resistance: Ampicillin, 100 μg/mL
  Growth temperature: 37°C
  Growth strain: NEB Stable
  Copy number: High Copy
Gene/Insert
  Gene/Insert name: FKBP-mEGFP-YAP-MAML2 (alt name: MAML2)
  Species: H. sapiens (human)
  Entrez Gene: YAP1 (a.k.a. COB1, YAP, YAP-1, YAP2, YAP65, YKI); MAML2 (a.k.a. MAM-3, MAM2, MAM3, MLL-MAML2)
Terms and licenses: Academic/Nonprofit Terms; Industry Terms: Not Available to Industry
How to cite: FKBP-mEGFP-YAP-MAML2 was a gift from Xiaokun Shu (Addgene plasmid # 217612 ; http://n2t.net/addgene:217612 ; RRID:Addgene_217612)
